>Addgene plasmid #163646 | Man1B1-GFP | addgene full sequence | sequence record 322672 | Addgene NGS Result
TCAATATTGGCCATTAGCCATATTATTCATTGGTTATATAGCATAAATCAATATTGGCTATTGGCCATTG
CATACGTTGTATCTATATCATAATATGTACATTTATATTGGCTCATGTCCAATATGACCGCCATGTTGGC
ATTGATTATTGACTAGTTATTAATAGTAATCAATTACGGGGTCATTAGTTCATAGCCCATATATGGAGTT
CCGCGTTACATAACTTACGGTAAATGGCCCGCCTGGCTGACCGCCCAACGACCCCCGCCCATTGACGTCA
ATAATGACGTATGTTCCCATAGTAACGCCAATAGGGACTTTCCATTGACGTCAATGGGTGGAGTATTTAC
GGTAAACTGCCCACTTGGCAGTACATCAAGTGTATCATATGCCAAGTCCGCCCCCTATTGACGTCAATGA
CGGTAAATGGCCCGCCTGGCATTATGCCCAGTACATGACCTTACGGGACTTTCCTACTTGGCAGTACATC
TACGTATTAGTCATCGCTATTACCATGGTGATGCGGTTTTGGCAGTACACCAATGGGCGTGGATAGCGGT
TTGACTCACGGGGATTTCCAAGTCTCCACCCCATTGACGTCAATGGGAGTTTGTTTTGGCACCAAAATCA
ACGGGACTTTCCAAAATGTCGTAACAACTGCGATCGCCCGCCCCGTTGACGCAAATGGGCGGTAGGCGTG
TACGGTGGGAGGTCTATATAAGCAGAGCTCGTTTAGTGAACCGTCAGATCACTAGAAGCTTTATTGCGGT
AGTTTATCACAGTTAAATTGCTAACGCAGTCAGTGCTTCTGACACAACAGTCTCGAACTTAAGCTGCAGT
GACTCTCTTAAGGTAGCCTTGCAGAAGTTGGTCGTGAGGCACTGGGCAGGTAAGTATCAAGGTTACAAGA
CAGGTTTAAGGAGACCAATAGAAACTGGGCTTGTCGAGACAGAGAAGACTCTTGCGTTTCTGATAGGCAC
CTATTGGTCTTACTGACATCCACTTTGCCTTTCTCTCCACAGGTGTCCACTCCCAGTTCAATTACAGCTC
TTAAGGCTAGAGTACTTAATACGACTCACTATAGGCTAGCCTCGAGGCCACCATGGCTGCCTGCGAGGGC
AGGAGAAGCGGAGCTCTCGGTTCCTCTCAGTCGGACTTCCTGACGCCGCCAGTGGGCGGGGCCCCTTGGG
CCGTCGCCACCACTGTAGTCATGTACCCACCGCCGCCGCCGCCGCCTCATCGGGACTTCATCTCGGTGAC
GCTGAGCTTTGGCGAGAACTATGACAACAGCAAGAGTTGGCGGCGGCGCTCGTGCTGGAGGAAATGGAAG
CAACTGTCGAGATTGCAGCGGAATATGATTCTCTTCCTCCTTGCCTTTCTGCTTTTCTGTGGACTCCTCT
TCTACATCAACTTGGCTGACCATTGGAAAGCTCTGGCTTTCAGGCTAGAGGAAGAGCAGAAGATGAGGCC
AGAAATTGCTGGGTTAAAACCAGCAAATCCACCCGTCTTACCAGCTCCTCAGAAGGCGGACACCGACCCT
GAGAACTTACCTGAGATTTCGTCACAGAAGACACAAAGACACATCCAGCGGGGACCACCTCACCTGCAGA
TTAGACCCCCAAGCCAAGACCTGAAGGATGGGACCCAGGAGGAGGCCACAAAAAGGCAAGAAGCCCCTGT
GGATCCCCGCCCGGAAGGAGATCCGCAGAGGACAGTCATCAGCTGGAGGGGAGCGGTGATCGAGCCTGAG
CAGGGCACCGAGCTCCCTTCAAGAAGAGCAGAAGTGCCCACCAAGCCTCCCCTGCCACCGGCCAGGACAC
AGGGCACACCAGTGCATCTGAACTATCGCCAGAAGGGCGTGATTGACGTCTTCCTGCATGCATGGAAAGG
ATACCGCAAGTTTGCATGGGGCCATGACGAGCTGAAGCCTGTGTCCAGGTCCTTCAGTGAGTGGTTTGGC
CTCGGTCTCACACTGATCGACGCGCTGGACACCATGTGGATCTTGGGTCTGAGGAAAGAATTTGAGGAAG
CCAGGAAGTGGGTGTCGAAGAAGTTACACTTTGAAAAGGACGTGGACGTCAACCTGTTTGAGAGCACGAT
CCGCATCCTGGGGGGGCTCCTGAGTGCCTACCACCTGTCTGGGGACAGCCTCTTCCTGAGGAAAGCTGAG
GATTTTGGAAATCGGCTAATGCCTGCCTTCAGAACACCATCCAAGATTCCTTACTCGGATGTGAACATCG
GTACTGGAGTTGCCCACCCGCCACGGTGGACCTCCGACAGCACTGTGGCCGAGGTGACCAGCATTCAGCT
GGAGTTCCGGGAGCTCTCCCGTCTCACAGGGGATAAGAAGTTTCAGGAGGCAGTGGAGAAGGTGACACAG
CACATCCACGGCCTGTCTGGGAAGAAGGATGGGCTGGTGCCCATGTTCATCAATACCCACAGTGGCCTCT
TCACCCACCTGGGCGTATTCACGCTGGGCGCCAGGGCCGACAGCTACTATGAGTACCTGCTGAAGCAGTG
GATCCAGGGCGGGAAGCAGGAGACACAGCTGCTGGAAGACTACGTGGAAGCCATCGAGGGTGTCAGAACG
CACCTGCTGCGGCACTCCGAGCCCAGTAAGCTCACCTTTGTGGGGGAGCTTGCCCACGGCCGCTTCAGTG
CCAAGATGGACCACCTGGTGTGCTTCCTGCCAGGGACGCTGGCTCTGGGCGTCTACCACGGCCTGCCCGC
CAGCCACATGGAGCTGGCCCAGGAGCTCATGGAGACTTGTTACCAGATGAACCGGCAGATGGAGACGGGG
CTGAGTCCCGAGATCGTGCACTTCAACCTTTACCCCCAGCCGGGCCGTCGGGACGTGGAGGTCAAGCCAG
CAGACAGGCACAACCTGCTGCGGCCAGAGACCGTGGAGAGCCTGTTCTACCTGTACCGCGTCACAGGGGA
CCGCAAATACCAGGACTGGGGCTGGGAGATTCTGCAGAGCTTCAGCCGATTCACACGGGTCCCCTCGGGT
GGCTATTCTTCCATCAACAATGTCCAGGATCCTCAGAAGCCCGAGCCTAGGGACAAGATGGAGAGCTTCT
TCCTGGGGGAGACGCTCAAGTATCTGTTCTTGCTCTTCTCCGATGACCCAAACCTGCTCAGCCTGGACGC
CTACGTGTTCAACACCGAAGCCCACCCTCTGCCTATCTGGACCCCTGCCTCTAGAGTCGACCCCGGGCCG
CGGGTGTCCAAGGGCGAGGAGCTGTTCACCGGGGTGGTGCCCATCCTGGTCGAGCTGGACGGCGACGTAA
ACGGCCACAAGTTCTCCGTGCGGGGCGAGGGCGAGGGCGATGCCACCAACGGCAAGCTGACCCTGAAGTT
CATCAGCACCACCGGCAAGCTGCCCGTGCCCTGGCCCACCCTCGTGACCACCCTGACCTACGGCGTGCAG
AGCTTCTCCCGCTACCCCGACCACATGAAGCGCCACGACTTCTTCAAGAGCGCCATGCCCGAAGGCTACG
TCCAGGAGCGCACCATCTCCTTCAAGGACGACGGCACCTACAAGACCCGCGCCGAGGTGAAGTTCGAGGG
CGACACCCTGGTGAACCGCATCGAGCTGAAGGGCATCGACTTCAAGGAGGACGGCAACATCCTGGGGCAC
AAGCTGGAGTACAACTTCAACTCCCACAACGTCTATATCACCGCCGACAAGCAGAAGAACGGCATCAAGG
CCAACTTCAAGATCCGCCACAACGTGGAGGACGGCTCCGTGCAGCTCGCCGACCACTACCAGCAGAACAC
CCCCATCGGCGACGGCCCCGTGCTGCTGCCCGACAACCACTACCTGTCCACCCAGTCCAAGCTGTCCAAA
GACCCCAACGAGAAGCGCGATCACATGGTCCTTCTGGAATTCGTGACCGCCGCCGGGATCACTCACGGCA
TGGACGAGCTGTACAAGTAAGCGGCCGCTTCCCTTTAGTGAGGGTTAATGCTTCGAGCAGACATGATAAG
ATACATTGATGAGTTTGGACAAACCACAACTAGAATGCAGTGAAAAAAATGCTTTATTTGTGAAATTTGT
GATGCTATTGCTTTATTTGTAACCATTATAAGCTGCAATAAACAAGTTAACAACAACAATTGCATTCATT
TTATGTTTCAGGTTCAGGGGGAGATGTGGGAGGTTTTTTAAAGCAAGTAAAACCTCTACAAATGTGGTAA
AATCCGATAAGGATCGATCCGGGCTGGCGTAATAGCGAAGAGGCCCGCACCGATCGCCCTTCCCAACAGT
TGCGCAGCCTGAATGGCGAATGG
[124 nt withheld, positions 4294-4417]
C
[91 nt withheld, positions 4419-4509]
A
[49 nt withheld, positions 4511-4559]
CCTTTGACGTTGGAGTCCACGTTCTTT
[37 nt withheld, positions 4587-4623]
ACCCTATCTCGGTCTATTCTTTTGATTTATAAGGGATTTTGCCGATTTCGGCCTATTGGTTAAAAAATGA
GCTGATTTAACAAAAATTTAACGCGAATTTTAACAAAATATTAACGCTTACAATTTCCTGATGCGGTATT
TTCTCCTTACGCATCTGTGCGGTATTTCACACCGCATACGCGGATCTGCGCAGCACCATGGCCTGAAATA
ACCTCTGAAAGAGGAACTTGGTTAGGTACCTTCTGAGGCGGAAAGAACCAGCTGTGGAATGTGTGTCAGT
TAGGGTGTGGAAAGTCCCCAGGCTCCCCAGCAGGCAGAAGTATGCAAAGCATGCATCTCAATTAGTCAGC
AACCAGGTGTGGAAAGTCCCCAGGCTCCCCAGCAGGCAGAAGTATGCAAAGCATGCATCTCAATTAGTCA
GCAACCATAGTCCCGCCCCTAACTCCGCCCATCCCGCCCCTAACTCCGCCCAGTTCCGCCCATTCTCCGC
CCCATGGCTGACTAATTTTTTTTATTTATGCAGAGGCCGAGGCCGCCTCGGCCTCTGAGCTATTCCAGAA
GTAGTGAGGAGGCTTTTTTGGAGGCCTAGGCTTTTGCAAAAAGCTTGATTCTTCTGACACAACAGTCTCG
AACTTAAGGCTAGAGCCACCATGATTGAACAAGATGGATTGCACGCAGGTTCTCCGGCCGCTTGGGTGGA
GAGGCTATTCGGCTATGACTGGGCACAACAGACAATCGGCTGCTCTGATGCCGCCGTGTTCCGGCTGTCA
GCGCAGGGGCGCCCGGTTCTTTTTGTCAAGACCGACCTGTCCGGTGCCCTGAATGAACTGCAGGACGAGG
CAGCGCGGCTATCGTGGCTGGCCACGACGGGCGTTCCTTGCGCAGCTGTGCTCGACGTTGTCACTGAAGC
GGGAAGGGACTGGCTGCTATTGGGCGAAGTGCCGGGGCAGGATCTCCTGTCATCTCACCTTGCTCCTGCC
GAGAAAGTATCCATCATGGCTGATGCAATGCGGCGGCTGCATACGCTTGATCCGGCTACCTGCCCATTCG
ACCACCAAGCGAAACATCGCATCGAGCGAGCACGTACTCGGATGGAAGCCGGTCTTGTCGATCAGGATGA
TCTGGACGAAGAGCATCAGGGGCTCGCGCCAGCCGAACTGTTCGCCAGGCTCAAGGCGCGCATGCCCGAC
GGCGAGGATCTCGTCGTGACCCATGGCGATGCCTGCTTGCCGAATATCATGGTGGAAAATGGCCGCTTTT
CTGGATTCATCGACTGTGGCCGGCTGGGTGTGGCGGACCGCTATCAGGACATAGCGTTGGCTACCCGTGA
TATTGCTGAAGAGCTTGGCGGCGAATGGGCTGACCGCTTCCTCGTGCTTTACGGTATCGCCGCTCCCGAT
TCGCAGCGCATCGCCTTCTATCGCCTTCTTGACGAGTTCTTCTGAGCGGGACTCTGGGGTTCGAAATGAC
CGACCAAGCGACGCCCAACCTGCCATCACGATGGCCGCAATAAAATATCTTTATTTTCATTACATCTGTG
TGTTGGTTTTTTGTGTGAATCGATAGCGATAAGGATCCGCGTATGGTGCACTCTCAGTACAATCTGCTCT
GATGCCGCATAGTTAAGCCAGCCCCGACACCCGCCAACACCCGCTGACGCGCCCTGACGGGCTTGTCTGC
TCCCGGCATCCGCTTACAGACAAGCTGTGACCGTCTCCGGGAGCTGCATGTGTCAGAGGTTTTCACCGTC
ATCACCGAAACGCGCGAGACGAAAGGGCCTCGTGATACGCCTATTTTTATAGGTTAATGTCATGATAATA
ATGGTTTCTTAGACGTCAGGTGGCACTTTTCGGGGAAATGTGCGCGGAACCCCTATTTGTTTATTTTTCT
AAATACATTCAAATATGTATCCGCTCATGAGACAATAACCCTGATAAATGCTTCAATAATATTGAAAAAG
GAAGAGTATGAGTATTCAACATTTCCGTGTCGCCCTTATTCCCTTTTTTGCGGCATTTTGCCTTCCTGTT
TTTGCTCACCCAGAAACGCTGGTGAAAGTAAAAGATGCTGAAGATCAGTTGGGTGCACGAGTGGGTTACA
TCGAACTGGATCTCAACAGCGGTAAGATCCTTGAGAGTTTTCGCCCCGAAGAACGTTTTCCAATGATGAG
CACTTTTAAAGTTCTGCTATGTGGCGCGGTATTATCCCGTATTGACGCCGGGCAAGAGCAACTCGGTCGC
CGCATACACTATTCTCAGAATGACTTGGTTGAGTACTCACCAGTCACAGAAAAGCATCTTACGGATGGCA
TGACAGTAAGAGAATTATGCAGTGCTGCCATAACCATGAGTGATAACACTGCGGCCAACTTACTTCTGAC
AACGATCGGAGGACCGAAGGAGCTAACCGCTTTTTTGCACAACATGGGGGATCATGTAACTCGCCTTGAT
CGTTGGGAACCGGAGCTGAATGAAGCCATACCAAACGACGAGCGTGACACCACGATGCCTGTAGCAATGG
CAACAACGTTGCGCAAACTATTAACTGGCGAACTACTTACTCTAGCTTCCCGGCAACAATTAATAGACTG
GATGGAGGCGGATAAAGTTGCAGGACCACTTCTGCGCTCGGCCCTTCCGGCTGGCTGGTTTATTGCTGAT
AAATCTGGAGCCGGTGAGCGTGGGTCTCGCGGTATCATTGCAGCACTGGGGCCAGATGGTAAGCCCTCCC
GTATCGTAGTTATCTACACGACGGGGAGTCAGGCAACTATGGATGAACGAAATAGACAGATCGCTGAGAT
AGGTGCCTCACTGATTAAGCATTGGTAACTGTCAGACCAAGTTTACTCATATATACTTTAGATTGATTTA
AAACTTCATTTTTAATTTAAAAGGATCTAGGTGAAGATCCTTTTTGATAATCTCATGACCAAAATCCCTT
AACGTGAGTTTTCGTTCCACTGAGCGTCAGACCCCGTAGAAAAGATCAAAGGATCTTCTTGAGATCCTTT
TTTTCTGCGCGTAATCTGCTGCTTGCAAACAAAAAAACCACCGCTACCAGCGGTGGTTTGTTTGCCGGAT
CAAGAGCTACCAACTCTTTTTCCGAAGGTAACTGGCTTCAGCAGAGCGCAGATACCAAATACTGTTCTTC
TAGTGTAGCCGTAGTTAGGCCACCACTTCAAGAACTCTGTAGCACCGCCTACATACCTCGCTCTGCTAAT
CCTGTTACCAGTGGCTGCTGCCAGTGGCGATAAGTCGTGTCTTACCGGGTTGGACTCAAGACGATAGTTA
CCGGATAAGGCGCAGCGGTCGGGCTGAACGGGGGGTTCGTGCACACAGCCCAGCTTGGAGCGAACGACCT
ACACCGAACTGAGATACCTACAGCGTGAGCTATGAGAAAGCGCCACGCTTCCCGAAGGGAGAAAGGCGGA
CAGGTATCCGGTAAGCGGCAGGGTCGGAACAGGAGAGCGCACGAGGGAGCTTCCAGGGGGAAACGCCTGG
TATCTTTATAGTCCTGTCGGGTTTCGCCACCTCTGACTTGAGCGTCGATTTTTGTGATGCTCGTCAGGGG
GGCGGAGCCTATGGAAAAACGCCAGCAACGCGGCCTTTTTACGGTTCCTGGCCTTTTGCTGGCCTTTTGC
TCACATGGCTCGACAGATCT
Features (pLannotate 1.2.2; 20 found; start..end, strand, type, name):
    140..517     +  enhancer       CMV enhancer: human cytomegalovirus immediate early enhancer
    518..729     +  promoter       CMV promoter: human cytomegalovirus (CMV) immediate early promoter
    890..1022    +  intron         chimeric intron: chimera between introns from human β-globin and immunoglobulin heavy chain genes
   1067..1085    +  promoter       T7 promoter: promoter for bacteriophage T7 RNA polymerase
   1103..3199    +  CDS            MAN1B1: MA1B1_HUMAN - Experimental evidence at protein level: Swiss-Prot protein existence level 1. Involved in glycoprotein quality control targeting of misfolded glycoproteins for degradation. It primarily trims a single alpha-1,2-linked mannose residue from Man(9)GlcNAc(2) to produce Man(8)GlcNAc(2), but at high enzyme concentrations, as found in the ER quality control compartment (ERQC), it further trims the carbohydrates to Man(5-6)GlcNAc(2). From Homo sapiens (Human).
   3223..3940    +  CDS            moxGFP (fragment): monomeric GFP variant optimized for use in oxidizing environments such as the secretory pathway (Costantini et al., 2015)
   3952..3969    -  promoter       T3 promoter (fragment): promoter for bacteriophage T3 RNA polymerase
   3987..4108    -  polyA_signal   SV40 poly(A) signal: SV40 polyadenylation signal
   4131..4199    -  CDS            large T antigen (fragment): large T antigen from SV40 (simian virus 40)
   4223..4290    +  CDS            lacZα (fragment): LacZα fragment of β-galactosidase; lacZ fragment
   4294..4722    +  rep_origin     f1 ori (sequence partly withheld): f1 bacteriophage origin of replication; arrow indicates direction of (+) strand synthesis
   4750..4801    -  misc_feature   bom (fragment): basis of mobility region from pBR322
   4866..5223    +  promoter       SV40 promoter: SV40 enhancer and early promoter
   5274..6065    +  CDS            neo: KKA2_KLEPN - Also known as kan, nptII. Experimental evidence at protein level: Swiss-Prot protein existence level 1. Resistance to kanamycin, neomycin, paromomycin, ribostamycin, butirosin and gentamicin B. From Klebsiella pneumoniae.
   6132..6180    +  polyA_signal   poly(A) signal: synthetic polyadenylation signal
   6200..6254    -  misc_feature   bom (fragment): basis of mobility region from pBR322
   6356..6391    -  CDS            rop (fragment): Rop protein, which maintains plasmids at low copy number; rop
   6486..6590    +  promoter       AmpR promoter: bla
   6591..7451    +  CDS            AmpR: β-lactamase; bla; confers resistance to ampicillin, carbenicillin, and related antibiotics
   7622..8210    +  rep_origin     ori: high-copy-number ColE1/pMB1/pBR322/pUC origin of replication
