[The description below was written by a language model from this plasmid's Addgene catalogue record and pLannotate feature annotations shown in this document.]
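Description:
Man1B1-GFP is a mammalian expression plasmid of roughly 8.3 kb built on pDmyc-neo-N1, a lab-made backbone in which the original myc tag was swapped for GFP using SacII/NotI. It is propagated in E. coli as a high-copy plasmid through a ColE1/pUC-type origin and selected with ampicillin via the β-lactamase gene. An f1 origin is also present. A separate cassette, consisting of the SV40 enhancer/early promoter, the neo (nptII) gene and a synthetic polyadenylation signal, provides a marker of the type used for G418 selection of stably transfected mammalian cells.

The payload is the human MAN1B1 coding sequence (2,097 bp), which encodes the ER α-1,2-mannosidase that trims mannose residues from N-glycans during glycoprotein quality control. It was cloned between XhoI and XbaI sites, both of which were retained. Transcription is driven by the CMV immediate-early enhancer and promoter, followed by a chimeric β-globin/immunoglobulin intron that generally improves mRNA processing and expression. A T7 promoter lies just upstream of the open reading frame. GFP is fused at the C terminus of MAN1B1. The automated annotation matches this reporter to a fragment of moxGFP, although the catalogue entry simply calls it GFP. An SV40 poly(A) signal is annotated just downstream of the fusion, on the reverse strand, and presumably terminates the transcript. Short fragments annotated as T3 promoter, lacZα, bom and rop appear to be backbone remnants.

The plasmid is used to express fluorescently tagged Man1B1 in mammalian cells. It was deposited in connection with a quantitative study of the Golgi retention of glycosyltransferases, which suggests use in imaging the protein's subcellular localisation.
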