Addgene plasmid #163646: Man1B1-GFP
Purpose: Expresses GFP tagged Man1B1 in mammalian cells
Depositing lab: Lei Lu. Depositing organization: Nanyang Technological University (NTU). Publication: A quantitative study of the Golgi retention of glycosyltransferases. Sun X, Mahajan D, Chen B, Song Z, Lu L. J Cell Sci. 2021 Oct 15;134(20). pii: 272560. doi: 10.1242/jcs.258564. Epub 2021 Oct 21. PubMed 34533190.
Backbone
  Vector backbone: pDmyc-neo-N1
  Backbone manufacturer: Dr. Lu Lei's lab
  Backbone size w/o insert (bp): 6189
  Total vector size (bp): 8286
  Modifications to backbone: The myc tag in this vector was replaced with GFP tag using SacII/NotI digestion.
  Vector type: Mammalian Expression
Growth in bacteria
  Bacterial resistance: Ampicillin, 100 μg/mL
  Growth temperature: 37°C
  Growth strain: DH5alpha
  Copy number: High Copy
Gene/Insert
  Gene/Insert name: mannosidase alpha class 1B member 1 (alt name: Man1B1)
  Species: H. sapiens (human)
  Insert size (bp): 2097
  GenBank ID: BC063300
  Entrez Gene: MAN1B1 (a.k.a. ERMAN1, ERManI, MANA-ER, MRT15)
  Tag / fusion protein: GFP (C terminal on backbone)
  Cloning method: Restriction Enzyme; 5′ cloning site XhoI (not destroyed); 3′ cloning site XbaI (not destroyed)
  Sequencing primers: 5′ CMV-F or T7
Terms and licenses: Academic/Nonprofit Terms; Industry Terms: Not Available to Industry
How to cite: Man1B1-GFP was a gift from Lei Lu (Addgene plasmid # 163646 ; http://n2t.net/addgene:163646 ; RRID:Addgene_163646)
